Addgene plasmid #52266: pTG-mTDG
Purpose: Bacterial expression of mouse TDG with C-terminal GST-tag
Depositing lab: Primo Schaer. Depositing organization: University of Basel. Publication: Versatile Recombinant SUMOylation System for the Production of SUMO-Modified Protein. Weber AR, Schuermann D, Schar P. PLoS One. 2014 Jul 9;9(7):e102157. doi: 10.1371/journal.pone.0102157. eCollection 2014. PubMed 25007328.
Backbone
  Vector backbone: pTXB3
  Backbone manufacturer: New England Biolabs
  Backbone size w/o insert (bp): 6707
  Total vector size (bp): 7818
  Modifications to backbone: GyrA-intein-CBD domain replaced by PreScission protease cleavage site-GST unit
  Vector type: Bacterial Expression
Growth in bacteria
  Bacterial resistance: Ampicillin, 100 μg/mL
  Growth temperature: 37°C
  Growth strain: DH5alpha
  Growth instructions: In combination with a second vector for protein expression in BL21(DE3) cells, the selection pressure was reduced by half to 50 mg/L Ampicillin
  Copy number: High Copy
Gene/Insert
  Gene/Insert name: TDG
  Species: M. musculus (mouse)
  Insert size (bp): 1265
  GenBank ID: NM_011561.2
  Entrez Gene: Tdg (a.k.a. E130317C12Rik, JZA-3, Jza1)
  Promoter: T7
  Tag / fusion protein: GST (C terminal on backbone)
  Cloning method: Restriction Enzyme; 5′ cloning site NcoI (not destroyed); 3′ cloning site XhoI (not destroyed)
  Sequencing primers: 5′ TAATACGACTCACTATAGGG
Terms and licenses: Academic/Nonprofit Terms; Industry Terms: Not Available to Industry
How to cite: pTG-mTDG was a gift from Primo Schaer (Addgene plasmid # 52266 ; http://n2t.net/addgene:52266 ; RRID:Addgene_52266)
