[The description below was written by a language model from this plasmid's Addgene catalogue record and pLannotate feature annotations shown in this document.]
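Description:
pTG-mTDG is a bacterial expression plasmid for producing mouse thymine DNA glycosylase (TDG) with a C-terminal GST tag. It is built on the pTXB3 backbone, in which the original GyrA intein–chitin-binding-domain module has been replaced by a PreScission protease cleavage site followed by GST. The total size is 7,818 bp. The plasmid is maintained in E. coli through a ColE1/pMB1-type origin and selected with ampicillin via the β-lactamase gene. The record lists it as high copy, although the feature table also shows a rop gene, which normally moderates copy number. An M13 phage origin is present as well, along with backbone remnants such as a bom fragment, an mbeC fragment and pieces of a tetracycline resistance gene that are not functional markers.

The Tdg coding sequence was cloned between NcoI and XhoI sites. It sits downstream of a T7 promoter with an adjacent lac operator and the T7 gene 10 ribosome binding site, and it is followed by the Schistosoma japonicum GST coding sequence and a T7 terminator. A short gap between the Tdg and GST features is consistent with the stated protease site linker, which would allow the tag to be removed after glutathione affinity purification. A plasmid-borne lacI gene represses the promoter until IPTG is added in a host supplying T7 RNA polymerase, such as BL21(DE3). Five tandem rrnB T1 terminators lie upstream of the T7 promoter, presumably to block read-through transcription into the cassette.

The associated publication describes a recombinant SUMOylation system. The record notes co-transformation with a second vector for expression, suggesting that this TDG–GST fusion serves as a substrate for producing SUMO-modified protein in bacteria.
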