Features (pLannotate 1.2.2; 24 found; start..end, strand, type, name):
      1..19      +  promoter       T7 promoter: promoter for bacteriophage T7 RNA polymerase
     20..44      +  protein_bind   lac operator: The lac repressor binds to the lac operator to inhibit transcription in E. coli. This inhibition can be relieved by adding lactose or isopropyl-β-D-thiogalactopyranoside (IPTG). lac repressor encoded by lacI
     59..81      +  RBS            RBS: efficient ribosome binding site from bacteriophage T7 gene 10 (Olins and Rangwala, 1989)
     89..1351    +  CDS            Tdg: TDG_MOUSE - Experimental evidence at protein level: Swiss-Prot protein existence level 1. DNA glycosylase that plays a key role in active DNA demethylation: specifically recognizes and binds 5-formylcytosine (5fC) and 5-carboxylcytosine (5caC) in the context of CpG sites and mediates their excision through base-excision repair (BER) to install an unmethylated cytosine (PubMed:21817016). Cannot remove 5- hydroxymethylcytosine (5hmC). According to an alternative model, involved in DNA demethylation by mediating DNA glycolase activity toward 5-hydroxymethyluracil (5hmU) produced by deamination of
   1391..2044    +  CDS            GST26_SCHJA: Experimental evidence at protein level: Swiss-Prot protein existence level 1. GST isoenzymes appear to play a central role in the parasite detoxification system. Other functions are also suspected including a role in increasing the solubility of haematin in the parasite gut. From Schistosoma japonicum (Blood fluke).
   2053..2102    +  CDS            SET1 (fragment): solubility-enhancement tag derived from T7 phage gene 10B
   2110..2157    +  terminator     T7 terminator: transcription terminator for bacteriophage T7 RNA polymerase
   2217..2321    +  promoter       AmpR promoter: bla
   2322..3182    +  CDS            AmpR: β-lactamase; bla; confers resistance to ampicillin, carbenicillin, and related antibiotics
   3224..3737    -  rep_origin     M13 ori (sequence partly withheld): M13 bacteriophage origin of replication; arrow indicates direction of (+) strand synthesis
   3848..4436    +  rep_origin     ori: high-copy-number ColE1/pMB1/pBR322/pUC origin of replication
   4613..4703    -  misc_feature   bom (fragment): basis of mobility region from pBR322
   4805..4996    -  CDS            rop: Rop protein, which maintains plasmids at low copy number; rop
   5037..5147    +  CDS            mbeC (fragment): MBEC_ECOLX - Experimental evidence at protein level: Swiss-Prot protein existence level 1. Required for efficient mobilization of ColE1 plasmid and is thus essential to promote the specific transfer of the plasmid during conjugation. Probably functions by inducing DNA bending, helping the MbeA relaxase to melt the DNA around the nic site and cleave the phosphodiester bond. Binds specifically double-stranded DNA (dsDNA) containing the ColE1 oriT but does not recognize the inverted repeat (IR). From Escherichia coli.
   5182..5504    -  CDS            TcR (fragment): tetracycline efflux protein; tet; confers resistance to tetracycline
   5519..5540    -  protein_bind   CAP binding site: CAP binding activates transcription in the presence of cAMP. E. coli catabolite activator protein
   5553..6635    -  CDS            lacI: lac repressor; lacI; The lac repressor binds to the lac operator to inhibit transcription in E. coli. This inhibition can be relieved by adding lactose or isopropyl-β-D-thiogalactopyranoside (IPTG).
   6636..6713    -  promoter       lacI promoter: lacI
   6721..6814    -  CDS            TcR (fragment): tetracycline efflux protein; tet; confers resistance to tetracycline
   6866..6952    +  terminator     rrnB T1 terminator: Escherichia coli rrnB; transcription terminator T1 from the E. coli rrnB gene
   7049..7135    +  terminator     rrnB T1 terminator: Escherichia coli rrnB; transcription terminator T1 from the E. coli rrnB gene
   7232..7318    +  terminator     rrnB T1 terminator: Escherichia coli rrnB; transcription terminator T1 from the E. coli rrnB gene
   7415..7501    +  terminator     rrnB T1 terminator: Escherichia coli rrnB; transcription terminator T1 from the E. coli rrnB gene
   7598..7684    +  terminator     rrnB T1 terminator: Escherichia coli rrnB; transcription terminator T1 from the E. coli rrnB gene
>Addgene plasmid #52266 | pTG-mTDG | depositor full sequence | sequence record 80816 | pTG-mTDG sequence 7818 bps
TAATACGACTCACTATAGGGGAATTGTGAGCGGATAACAATTCCCCTCTAGAAATAATTTTGTTTAACTT
TAAGAAGGAGATATAACCATGGACGCAGAGGCCGCGCGCAGCTATTCTCTGGAGCAAGTTCAAGCTTTGT
ATTCATTTCCATTTCAACAAATGATGGCAGAAGTTCCTAACATGGCAGTCACGACTGGACAGCAGGTGCC
AGCAGTAGCTCCTAACATGGCAACCGTGACAGAACAGCAGGTGCCCGCAGACGCTCCTGTCCAGGAACCT
GCACCAGAAGCTCCAAAGAGAAGGAAAAGGAAACCCAGAGCAGCAGAGCCCCAGGAACCAGTGGAGCCCA
AAAAACCTGCTACGTCGAAGAAATCCGGCAAGTCTACAAAATCAAAGGAAAAGCAGGAGAAAATCACAGA
CGCGTTTAAAGTGAAAAGGAAAGTGGACCGCTTCAACGGCGTCTCTGAAGCTGAGCTTCTGACCAAGACT
CTTCCTGACATTTTGACCTTCAATCTGGATATTGTGATCATTGGCATTAACCCGGGATTAATGGCTGCTT
ACAAAGGACATCACTACCCTGGGCCTGGAAATCACTTCTGGAAGTGTCTGTTCATGTCGGGGCTGAGTGA
GGTGCAGCTGAATCACATGGATGACCACACCTTACCCGGCAAGTACGGCATCGGATTCACCAACATGGTG
GAACGGACGACGCCGGGCAGCAAGGATCTGTCTAGTAAAGAGTTCCGGGAAGGAGGGCGCATCCTGGTGC
AGAAACTGCAGAAATATCAGCCACGAATAGCGGTGTTTAATGGAAAATGTATTTATGAAATTTTCAGTAA
AGAAGTTTTTGGAGTAAAGGTTAAGAACTTGGAATTTGGGCTTCAACCCCACAAGATCCCAGACACAGAA
ACTCTGTGCTACGTCATGCCGTCGTCCAGCGCCAGATGTGCTCAGTTTCCCCGGGCCCAGGACAAAGTTC
ATTACTACATTAAGCTGAAGGACTTGAGAGACCAGCTGAAAGGCATTGAACGCAACACCGACGTTCAGGA
AGTGCAGTATACATTTGACCTGCAGCTTGCGCAAGAGGACGCAAAGAAGATGGCTGTTAAGGAAGAAAAG
TATGATCCAGGCTATGAGGCAGCTTACGGCGGCGCCTATGGGGAAAACCCATGTAATGGGGAACCTTGTG
GCATTGCTTCAAATGGGCTAACAGCCCACAGTGCGGAGCCGAGAGGAGAAGCGACCCCCGGCGATGTTCC
AAATGGGCAGTGGATGGCACAGTCGTTTGCAGAGCAGATCCCTTCTTTTAATAATTGTGGGACCCGAGAG
CAGGAAGAAGAGAGCCACGCTCTCGAGCTGGAAGTTCTGTTCCAGGGGCCCGGATCCGGAATGTCCCCTA
TACTAGGTTATTGGAAAATTAAGGGCCTTGTGCAACCCACTCGACTTCTTTTGGAATATCTTGAAGAAAA
ATATGAAGAGCATTTGTATGAGCGCGATGAAGGTGATAAATGGCGAAACAAAAAGTTTGAATTGGGTTTG
GAGTTTCCCAATCTTCCTTATTATATTGATGGTGATGTTAAATTAACACAGTCTATGGCCATCATACGTT
ATATAGCTGACAAGCACAACATGTTGGGTGGTTGTCCAAAAGAGCGTGCAGAGATTTCAATGCTTGAAGG
AGCGGTTTTGGATATTAGATACGGTGTTTCGAGAATTGCATATAGTAAAGACTTTGAAACTCTCAAAGTT
GATTTTCTTAGCAAGCTACCTGAAATGCTGAAAATGTTCGAAGATCGTTTATGTCATAAAACATATTTAA
ATGGTGATCATGTAACCCATCCTGACTTCATGTTGTATGACGCTCTTGATGTTGTTTTATACATGGACCC
AATGTGCCTGGATGCGTTCCCAAAATTAGTTTGTTTTAAAAAACGTATTGAAGCTATCCCACAAATTGAT
AAGTACTTGAAATCCAGCAAGTATATAGCATGGCCTTTGCAGGGCTGGCAAGCCACGTTTGGTGGTGGCG
ACCATCCTCCAAAATAGATCCGGCTGCTAACAAAGCCCGAAAGGAAGCTGAGTTGGCTGCTGCCACCGCT
GAGCAATAACTAGCATAACCCCTTGGGGCCTCTAAACGGGTCTTGAGGGGTTTTTTGCTGAAAGGAGGAA
CTATATCCGGATAACTACGTCAGGTGGCACTTTTCGGGGAAATGTGCGCGGAACCCCTATTTGTTTATTT
TTCTAAATACATTCAAATATGTATCCGCTCATGAGACAATAACCCTGATAAATGCTTCAATAATATTGAA
AAAGGAAGAGTATGAGTATTCAACATTTCCGTGTCGCCCTTATTCCCTTTTTTGCGGCATTTTGCCTTCC
TGTTTTTGCTCACCCAGAAACGCTGGTGAAAGTAAAAGATGCTGAAGATCAGTTGGGTGCACGAGTGGGT
TACATCGAACTGGATCTCAACAGCGGTAAGATCCTTGAGAGTTTTCGCCCCGAAGAACGTTCTCCAATGA
TGAGCACTTTTAAAGTTCTGCTATGTGGCGCGGTATTATCCCGTGTTGACGCCGGGCAAGAGCAACTCGG
TCGCCGCATACACTATTCTCAGAATGACTTGGTTGAGTACTCACCAGTCACAGAAAAGCATCTTACGGAT
GGCATGACAGTAAGAGAATTATGCAGTGCTGCCATAACCATGAGTGATAACACTGCGGCCAACTTACTTC
TGACAACGATCGGAGGACCGAAGGAGCTAACCGCTTTTTTGCACAACATGGGGGATCATGTAACTCGCCT
TGATCGTTGGGAACCGGAGCTGAATGAAGCCATACCAAACGACGAGCGTGACACCACGATGCCTGTAGCA
ATGGCAACAACGTTGCGCAAACTATTAACTGGCGAACTACTTACTCTAGCTTCCCGGCAACAATTAATAG
ACTGGATGGAGGCGGATAAAGTTGCAGGACCACTTCTGCGCTCGGCCCTTCCGGCTGGCTGGTTTATTGC
TGATAAATCTGGAGCCGGTGAGCGTGGGTCTCGCGGTATCATTGCAGCACTGGGGCCAGATGGTAAGCCC
TCCCGTATCGTAGTTATCTACACGACGGGGAGTCAGGCAACTATGGATGAACGAAATAGACAGATCGCTG
AGATAGGTGCCTCACTGATTAAGCATTGGTAACTGTCAGACCAAGTTTACTCATATATACTTTAGATTGA
TT
[38 nt withheld, positions 3223-3260]
A
[37 nt withheld, positions 3262-3298]
ATTTTGTTAAAATTCGCGTTAAATTTTTGTTAAATCAGCTCATTTTTTAACCAATAGGCCGAAATCGGCA
AAATCCCTTATAAATCAAAAGAATAGCCCGAGATAGGGT
[37 nt withheld, positions 3408-3444]
AAAGAACGTGGACTCCAACGTCAAAGG
[141 nt withheld, positions 3472-3612]
G
[125 nt withheld, positions 3614-3738]
AAAGGATCTAGGTGAAGATCCTTTTTGATAATCTCATGACCAAAATCCCTTAACGTGAGTTTTCGTTCCA
CTGAGCGTCAGACCCCGTAGAAAAGATCAAAGGATCTTCTTGAGATCCTTTTTTTCTGCGCGTAATCTGC
TGCTTGCAAACAAAAAAACCACCGCTACCAGCGGTGGTTTGTTTGCCGGATCAAGAGCTACCAACTCTTT
TTCCGAAGGTAACTGGCTTCAGCAGAGCGCAGATACCAAATACTGTCCTTCTAGTGTAGCCGTAGTTAGG
CCACCACTTCAAGAACTCTGTAGCACCGCCTACATACCTCGCTCTGCTAATCCTGTTACCAGTGGCTGCT
GCCAGTGGCGATAAGTCGTGTCTTACCGGGTTGGACTCAAGACGATAGTTACCGGATAAGGCGCAGCGGT
CGGGCTGAACGGGGGGTTCGTGCACACAGCCCAGCTTGGAGCGAACGACCTACACCGAACTGAGATACCT
ACAGCGTGAGCTATGAGAAAGCGCCACGCTTCCCGAAGGGAGAAAGGCGGACAGGTATCCGGTAAGCGGC
AGGGTCGGAACAGGAGAGCGCACGAGGGAGCTTCCAGGGGGAAACGCCTGGTATCTTTATAGTCCTGTCG
GGTTTCGCCACCTCTGACTTGAGCGTCGATTTTTGTGATGCTCGTCAGGGGGGCGGAGCCTATGGAAAAA
CGCCAGCAACGCGGCCTTTTTACGGTTCCTGGCCTTTTGCTGGCCTTTTGCTCACATGTTCTTTCCTGCG
TTATCCCCTGATTCTGTGGATAACCGTATTACCGCCTTTGAGTGAGCTGATACCGCTCGCCGCAGCCGAA
CGACCGAGCGCAGCGAGTCAGTGAGCGAGGAAGCTATGGTGCACTCTCAGTACAATCTGCTCTGATGCCG
CATAGTTAAGCCAGTATACACTCCGCTATCGCTACGTGACTGGGTCATGGCTGCGCCCCGACACCCGCCA
ACACCCGCTGACGCGCCCTGACGGGCTTGTCTGCTCCCGGCATCCGCTTACAGACAAGCTGTGACCGTCT
CCGGGAGCTGCATGTGTCAGAGGTTTTCACCGTCATCACCGAAACGCGCGAGGCAGCTGCGGTAAAGCTC
ATCAGCGTGGTCGTGCAGCGATTCACAGATGTCTGCCTGTTCATCCGCGTCCAGCTCGTTGAGTTTCTCC
AGAAGCGTTAATGTCTGGCTTCTGATAAAGCGGGCCATGTTAAGGGCGGTTTTTTCCTGTTTGGTCACTG
ATGCCTCCGTGTAAGGGGGATTTCTGTTCATGGGGGTAATGATACCGATGAAACGAGAGAGGATGCTCAC
GATACGGGTTACTGATGATGAACATGCCCGGTTACTGGAACGTTGTGAGGGTAAACAACTGGCGGTATGG
ATGCGGCGGGACCAGAGAAAAATCACTCAGGGTCAATGCCAGCCGAACGCCAGCAAGACGTAGCCCAGCG
CGTCGGCCGCCATGCCGGCGATAATGGCCTGCTTCTCGCCGAAACGTTTGGTGGCGGGACCAGTGACGAA
GGCTTGAGCGAGGGCGTGCAAGATTCCGAATACCGCAAGCGACAGGCCGATCATCGTCGCGCTCCAGCGA
AAGCGGTCCTCGCCGAAAATGACCCAGAGCGCTGCCGGCACCTGTCCTACGAGTTGCATGATAAAGAAGA
CAGTCATAAGTGCGGCGACGATAGTCATGCCCCGCGCCCACCGGAAGGAGCTGACTGGGTTGAAGGCTCT
CAAGGGCATCGGTCGAGATCCCGGTGCCTAATGAGTGAGCTAACTTACATTAATTGCGTTGCGCTCACTG
CCCGCTTTCCAGTCGGGAAACCTGTCGTGCCAGCTGCATTAATGAATCGGCCAACGCGCGGGGAGAGGCG
GTTTGCGTATTGGGCGCCAGGGTGGTTTTTCTTTTCACCAGTGAGACGGGCAACAGCTGATTGCCCTTCA
CCGCCTGGCCCTGAGAGAGTTGCAGCAAGCGGTCCACGCTGGTTTGCCCCAGCAGGCGAAAATCCTGTTT
GATGGTGGTTAACGGCGGGATATAACATGAGCTGTCTTCGGTATCGTCGTATCCCACTACCGAGATATCC
GCACCAACGCGCAGCCCGGACTCGGTAATGGCGCGCATTGCGCCCAGCGCCATCTGATCGTTGGCAACCA
GCATCGCAGTGGGAACGATGCCCTCATTCAGCATTTGCATGGTTTGTTGAAAACCGGACATGGCACTCCA
GTCGCCTTCCCGTTCCGCTATCGGCTGAATTTGATTGCGAGTGAGATATTTATGCCAGCCAGCCAGACGC
AGACGCGCCGAGACAGAACTTAATGGGCCCGCTAACAGCGCGATTTGCTGGTGACCCAATGCGACCAGAT
GCTCCACGCCCAGTCGCGTACCGTCTTCATGGGAGAAAATAATACTGTTGATGGGTGTCTGGTCAGAGAC
ATCAAGAAATAACGCCGGAACATTAGTGCAGGCAGCTTCCACAGCAATGGCATCCTGGTCATCCAGCGGA
TAGTTAATGATCAGCCCACTGACGCGTTGCGCGAGAAGATTGTGCACCGCCGCTTTACAGGCTTCGACGC
CGCTTCGTTCTACCATCGACACCACCACGCTGGCACCCAGTTGATCGGCGCGAGATTTAATCGCCGCGAC
AATTTGCGACGGCGCGTGCAGGGCCAGACTGGAGGTGGCAACGCCAATCAGCAACGACTGTTTGCCCGCC
AGTTGTTGTGCCACGCGGTTGGGAATGTAATTCAGCTCCGCCATCGCCGCTTCCACTTTTTCCCGCGTTT
TCGCAGAAACGTGGCTGGCCTGGTTCACCACGCGGGAAACGGTCTGATAAGAGACACCGGCATACTCTGC
GACATCGTATAACGTTACTGGTTTCACATTCACCACCCTGAATTGACTCTCTTCCGGGCGCTATCATGCC
ATACCGCGAAAGGTTTTGCGCCATTCGATGGTGTCCGGGATCTCGACGCTCTCCCTTATGCGACTCCTGC
ATTAGGAAGCAGCCCAGTAGTAGGTTGAGGCCGTTGAGCACCGCCGCCGCAAGGAATGGTGCATGCCGGC
ATGCCGCCCTTTCGTCTTCAAGAATTAATTCCCAATTCCCCAGGCATCAAATAAAACGAAAGGCTCAGTC
GAAAGACTGGGCCTTTCGTTTTATCTGTTGTTTGTCGGTGAACGCTCTCCTGAGTAGGACAAATCCGCCG
GGAGCGGATTTGAACGTTGCGAAGCAACGGCCCGGAGGGTGGCGGGCAGGACGCCCGCCATAAACTGCCA
GGAATTAATTCCCCAGGCATCAAATAAAACGAAAGGCTCAGTCGAAAGACTGGGCCTTTCGTTTTATCTG
TTGTTTGTCGGTGAACGCTCTCCTGAGTAGGACAAATCCGCCGGGAGCGGATTTGAACGTTGCGAAGCAA
CGGCCCGGAGGGTGGCGGGCAGGACGCCCGCCATAAACTGCCAGGAATTAATTCCCCAGGCATCAAATAA
AACGAAAGGCTCAGTCGAAAGACTGGGCCTTTCGTTTTATCTGTTGTTTGTCGGTGAACGCTCTCCTGAG
TAGGACAAATCCGCCGGGAGCGGATTTGAACGTTGCGAAGCAACGGCCCGGAGGGTGGCGGGCAGGACGC
CCGCCATAAACTGCCAGGAATTAATTCCCCAGGCATCAAATAAAACGAAAGGCTCAGTCGAAAGACTGGG
CCTTTCGTTTTATCTGTTGTTTGTCGGTGAACGCTCTCCTGAGTAGGACAAATCCGCCGGGAGCGGATTT
GAACGTTGCGAAGCAACGGCCCGGAGGGTGGCGGGCAGGACGCCCGCCATAAACTGCCAGGAATTAATTC
CCCAGGCATCAAATAAAACGAAAGGCTCAGTCGAAAGACTGGGCCTTTCGTTTTATCTGTTGTTTGTCGG
TGAACGCTCTCCTGAGTAGGACAAATCCGCCGGGAGCGGATTTGAACGTTGCGAAGCAACGGCCCGGAGG
GTGGCGGGCAGGACGCCCGCCATAAACTGCCAGGAATTGGGGATCGGAATTAATTCCCGGTTTAAACCGG
GGATCTCGATCCCGCGAAAT
