>Addgene plasmid #52266 | pTG-mTDG | addgene partial sequence | sequence record 86000 | T7 5'-TAATACGACTCACTATAGGG-3'
AATAATTTTGTTTAACTTTAAGAAGGAGATATAACCATGGACGCAGAGGCCGCGCGCAGCTATTCTCTGG
AGCAAGTTCAAGCTTTGTATTCATTTCCATTTCAACAAATGATGGCAGAAGTTCCTAACATGGCAGTCAC
GACTGGACAGCAGGTGCCAGCAGTAGCTCCTAACATGGCAACCGTGACAGAACAGCAGGTGCCCGCAGAC
GCTCCTGTCCAGGAACCTGCACCAGAAGCTCCAAAGAGAAGGAAAAGGAAACCCAGAGCAGCAGAGCCCC
AGGAACCAGTGGAGCCCAAAAAACCTGCTACGTCGAAGAAATCCGGCAAGTCTACAAAATCAAAGGAAAA
GCAGGAGAAAATCACAGACGCGTTTAAAGTGAAAAGGAAAGTGGACCGCTTCAACGGCGTCTCTGAAGCT
GAGCTTCTGACCAAGACTCTTCCTGACATTTTGACCTTCAATCTGGATATTGTGATCATTGGCATTAACC
CGGGATTAATGGCTGCTTACAAAGGACATCACTACCCTGGGCCTGGAAATCACTTCTGGAAGTGTCTGTT
CATGTCGGGGCTGAGTGAGGTGCAGCTGAATCACATGGATGACCACACCTTACCCGGCAAGTACGGCATC
GGATTCACCAACATGGTGGAACGGACGACGCCGGGCAGCAAGGATCTGTCTAGTAAAGAGTTCCGGGAAG
GAGGGCGCATCCTGGTGCAGAAACTGCAGAAATATCAGCCACGAATAGCGGTGTTTAATGGAAAATGTAT
TTATGAAATTTTCAGTAAAGAAGTTTTTGGAGTAAAGGTTAAGAACTTGGAATTTGGGCTTCAACCCCAC
