>Addgene plasmid #52266 | pTG-mTDG | addgene partial sequence | sequence record 89501 | GST-R 5'-AAAGAAGTCGAGTGGGTTGC-3'
ACCTAGTATAGGGGACATTCCGGATCCGGGCCCCTGGAACAGAACTTCCAGCTCGAGAGCGTGGCTCTCT
TCTTCCTGCTCTCGGGTCCCACAATTATTAAAAGAAGGGATCTGCTCTGCAAACGACTGTGCCATCCACT
GCCCATTTGGAACATCGCCGGGGGTCGCTTCTCCTCTCGGCTCCGCACTGTGGGCTGTTAGCCCATTTGA
AGCAATGCCACAAGGTTCCCCATTACATGGGTTTTCCCCATAGGCGCCGCCGTAAGCTGCCTCATAGCCT
GGATCATACTTTTCTTCCTTAACAGCCATCTTCTTTGCGTCCTCTTGCGCAAGCTGCAGGTCAAATGTAT
ACTGCACTTCCTGAACGTCGGTGTTGCGTTCAATGCCTTTCAGCTGGTCTCTCAAGTCCTTCAGCTTAAT
GTAGTAATGAACTTTGTCCTGGGCCCGGGGAAACTGAGCACATCTGGCGCTGGACGACGGCATGACGTAG
CACAGAGTTTCTGTGTCTGGGATCTTGTGGGGTTGAAGCCCAAATTCCAAGTTCTTAACCTTTACTCCAA
AAACTTCTTTACTGAAAATTTCATAAATACATTTTCCATTAAACACCGCTATTCGTGGCTGATATTTCTG
CAGTTTCTGCACCAGGATGCGCCCTCCTTCCCGGAACTCTTTACTAGACAGATCCTTGCTGCCCGGCGTC
GTCCGTTCCACCATGTTGGTGAATCCGATGCCGTACTTGCCGGGTAAGGTGTGGTCATCCATGTGATTCA
GCTGCACCTCACTCAGCC
